>Addgene plasmid #172850 | pX330 _CRISPIE donor B9 | addgene full sequence | sequence record 341005 | Addgene NGS Result
ACGGCAAGCTGACCCTGAAGTTCATCTGCACCACCGGCAAGCTGCCCGTGCCCTGGCCCACCCTCGTGAC
CACCCTGACCTACGGCGTGCAGTGCTTCAGCCGCTACCCCGACCACATGAAGCAGCACGACTTCTTCAAG
TCCGCCATGCCCGAAGGCTACGTCCAGGAGCGCACCATCTTCTTCAAGGACGACGGCAACTACAAGACCC
GCGCCGAGGTGAAGTTCGAGGGCGACACCCTGGTGAACCGCATCGAGCTGAAGGGCATCGACTTCAAGGA
GGACGGCAACATCCTGGGGCACAAGCTGGAGTACAACTACAACAGCCACAACGTCTATATCATGGCCGAC
AAGCAGAAGAACGGCATCAAGGTGAACTTCAAGATCCGCCACAACATCGAGGACGGCAGCGTGCAGCTCG
CCGACCACTACCAGCAGAACACCCCCATCGGCGACGGCCCCGTGCTGCTGCCCGACAACCACTACCTGAG
CACCCAGTCCAAGCTGAGCAAAGACCCCAACGAGAAGCGCGATCACATGGTCCTGCTGGAGTTCGTGACC
GCCGCCGGGATCACTCTCGGCATGGACGAGCTGTACAAGTCCGGTCTCAGATCCGGCAGCGGTGGAGGCA
GCGCGGTCCTGCCGCAGTAAGGATTCTTTCTTCCTGAATCTCTGGGGTGCATTAAGGGTATTGCCTTAGT
AGAGGGGCATGCCCCAGGGGAGTGGAGGTGGGGTGAGGGTGGAGGACCTGTACCGTACTCGGAAGCGTCG
GATCCGATATCGCGTATGGCAAGCATAGCCGGGGAAGCTTGGCGCCTGATGCGGTATTTTCTCCTTACGC
ATCTGTGCGGTATTTCACACCGCATA
[95 nt withheld, positions 867-961]
T
[46 nt withheld, positions 963-1008]
C
[141 nt withheld, positions 1010-1150]
CCTTTGACGTTGGAGTCCACGTTCTTT
[37 nt withheld, positions 1178-1214]
ACTCTATCTCGGGCTATTCTTTTGATTTATAAGGGATTTTGCCGATTTCGGTCTATTGGTTAAAAAATGA
GCTGATTTAACAAAAATTTAACGCGAATTTTAACAAAATATTAACGTTTACAATTTTATGGTGCACTCTC
AGTACAATCTGCTCTGATGCCGCATAGTTAAGCCAGCCCCGACACCCGCCAACACCCGCTGACGCGCCCT
GACGGGCTTGTCTGCTCCCGGCATCCGCTTACAGACAAGCTGTGACCGTCTCCGGGAGCTGCATGTGTCA
GAGGTTTTCACCGTCATCACCGAAACGCGCGAGACGAAAGGGCCTCGTGATACGCCTATTTTTATAGGTT
AATGTCATGATAATAATGGTTTCTTAGACGTCAGGTGGCACTTTTCGGGGAAATGTGCGCGGAACCCCTA
TTTGTTTATTTTTCTAAATACATTCAAATATGTATCCGCTCATGAGACAATAACCCTGATAAATGCTTCA
ATAATATTGAAAAAGGAAGAGTATGAGTATTCAACATTTCCGTGTCGCCCTTATTCCCTTTTTTGCGGCA
TTTTGCCTTCCTGTTTTTGCTCACCCAGAAACGCTGGTGAAAGTAAAAGATGCTGAAGATCAGTTGGGTG
CACGAGTGGGTTACATCGAACTGGATCTCAACAGCGGTAAGATCCTTGAGAGTTTTCGCCCCGAAGAACG
TTTTCCAATGATGAGCACTTTTAAAGTTCTGCTATGTGGCGCGGTATTATCCCGTATTGACGCCGGGCAA
GAGCAACTCGGTCGCCGCATACACTATTCTCAGAATGACTTGGTTGAGTACTCACCAGTCACAGAAAAGC
ATCTTACGGATGGCATGACAGTAAGAGAATTATGCAGTGCTGCCATAACCATGAGTGATAACACTGCGGC
CAACTTACTTCTGACAACGATCGGAGGACCGAAGGAGCTAACCGCTTTTTTGCACAACATGGGGGATCAT
GTAACTCGCCTTGATCGTTGGGAACCGGAGCTGAATGAAGCCATACCAAACGACGAGCGTGACACCACGA
TGCCTGTAGCAATGGCAACAACGTTGCGCAAACTATTAACTGGCGAACTACTTACTCTAGCTTCCCGGCA
ACAATTAATAGACTGGATGGAGGCGGATAAAGTTGCAGGACCACTTCTGCGCTCGGCCCTTCCGGCTGGC
TGGTTTATTGCTGATAAATCTGGAGCCGGTGAGCGTGGAAGCCGCGGTATCATTGCAGCACTGGGGCCAG
ATGGTAAGCCCTCCCGTATCGTAGTTATCTACACGACGGGGAGTCAGGCAACTATGGATGAACGAAATAG
ACAGATCGCTGAGATAGGTGCCTCACTGATTAAGCATTGGTAACTGTCAGACCAAGTTTACTCATATATA
CTTTAGATTGATTTAAAACTTCATTTTTAATTTAAAAGGATCTAGGTGAAGATCCTTTTTGATAATCTCA
TGACCAAAATCCCTTAACGTGAGTTTTCGTTCCACTGAGCGTCAGACCCCGTAGAAAAGATCAAAGGATC
TTCTTGAGATCCTTTTTTTCTGCGCGTAATCTGCTGCTTGCAAACAAAAAAACCACCGCTACCAGCGGTG
GTTTGTTTGCCGGATCAAGAGCTACCAACTCTTTTTCCGAAGGTAACTGGCTTCAGCAGAGCGCAGATAC
CAAATACTGTTCTTCTAGTGTAGCCGTAGTTAGGCCACCACTTCAAGAACTCTGTAGCACCGCCTACATA
CCTCGCTCTGCTAATCCTGTTACCAGTGGCTGCTGCCAGTGGCGATAAGTCGTGTCTTACCGGGTTGGAC
TCAAGACGATAGTTACCGGATAAGGCGCAGCGGTCGGGCTGAACGGGGGGTTCGTGCACACAGCCCAGCT
TGGAGCGAACGACCTACACCGAACTGAGATACCTACAGCGTGAGCTATGAGAAAGCGCCACGCTTCCCGA
AGGGAGAAAGGCGGACAGGTATCCGGTAAGCGGCAGGGTCGGAACAGGAGAGCGCACGAGGGAGCTTCCA
GGGGGAAACGCCTGGTATCTTTATAGTCCTGTCGGGTTTCGCCACCTCTGACTTGAGCGTCGATTTTTGT
GATGCTCGTCAGGGGGGCGGAGCCTATGGAAAAACGCCAGCAACGCGGCCTTTTTACGGTTCCTGGCCTT
TTGCTGGCCTTTTGCTCACATGTGAGGGCCTATTTCCCATGATTCCTTCATATTTGCATATACGATACAA
GGCTGTTAGAGAGATAATTGGAATTAATTTGACTGTAAACACAAAGATATTAGTACAAAATACGTGACGT
AGAAAGTAATAATTTCTTGGGTAGTTTGCAGTTTTAAAATTATGTTTTAAAATGGACTATCATATGCTTA
CCGTAACTTGAAAGTATTTCGATTTCTTGGCTTTATATATCTTGTGGAAAGGACGAAACACCGCGTATGG
CAAGCATAGCCGGTTTTAGAGCTAGAAATAGCAAGTTAAAATAAGGCTAGTCCGTTATCAACTTGAAAAA
GTGGCACCGAGTCGGTGCTTTTTTGTTTTAGAGCTAGAAATAGCAAGTTAAAATAAGGCTAGTCCGTTTT
TAGCGCGTGCGCCAATTCTGCAGACAAATGGCTCTAGAACTAGTGCGTATGGCAAGCATAGCCGGGGCGG
CCGCTGACGCTTCCGAGTACGGTACAGGCAAATTGCTCCAGAAGGGTGAGAAGGCTAGAGATGTGGGAGA
ACTGGGTGGAAGGCAGAATCGACCACGTCTAAGGTTGTGGGTTTACTGTGTCTTACAGTGAAGGAACCTC
CGGAGGTAGTGCTGGTGGTACCGGACTCAGATCTGGCAGCGGTGGAGGCAGCGCAATGGTGAGCAAGGGC
GAGGAGCTGTTCACCGGGGTGGTGCCCATCCTGGTCGAGCTGGACGGCGACGTAAACGGCCACAAGTTCA
GCGTGTCCGGCGAGGGCGAGGGCGATGCCACCT
Features (pLannotate 1.2.2; 11 found; start..end, strand, type, name):
    815..866     -  misc_feature   bom (fragment): basis of mobility region from pBR322
    885..1340    +  rep_origin     f1 ori (sequence partly withheld): f1 bacteriophage origin of replication; arrow indicates direction of (+) strand synthesis
   1341..1390    -  misc_feature   bom (fragment): basis of mobility region from pBR322
   1492..1527    -  CDS            rop (fragment): Rop protein, which maintains plasmids at low copy number; rop
   1622..1726    +  promoter       AmpR promoter: bla
   1727..2587    +  CDS            AmpR: β-lactamase; bla; confers resistance to ampicillin, carbenicillin, and related antibiotics
   2758..3346    +  rep_origin     ori: high-copy-number ColE1/pMB1/pBR322/pUC origin of replication
   3408..3648    +  promoter       U6 promoter: RNA polymerase III promoter for human U6 snRNA
   3677..3752    +  misc_RNA       gRNA scaffold: guide RNA scaffold for the Streptococcus pyogenes CRISPR/Cas9 system
   3759..3802    +  misc_RNA       gRNA scaffold (fragment): guide RNA scaffold for the Streptococcus pyogenes CRISPR/Cas9 system
   4070..599     +  CDS            mEGFP (across the origin): mEGFP is a basic (constitutively fluorescent) green fluorescent protein published in 2002, derived from Aequorea victoria. It has moderate acid sensitivity.
