[The description below was written by a language model from this plasmid's Addgene catalogue record and pLannotate feature annotations shown in this document.]
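Description:
pX330 _CRISPIE donor B9 is a mammalian CRISPR plasmid derived from the pX330 backbone that combines a guide RNA expression unit with a donor cassette for CRISPIE, a designer exon insertion method for labeling endogenous proteins. It is propagated in E. coli as a high-copy plasmid through a ColE1/pUC-type origin and selected with ampicillin via the β-lactamase gene and its own promoter. An f1 phage origin is also present, along with short fragments of the bom and rop regions. The sequenced plasmid is 4,187 bp, much smaller than the 8,484 bp listed for the parental backbone. The feature table shows no Cas9 coding sequence or associated promoter, which suggests that the Cas9 cassette of pX330 is absent and that SpCas9 has to be supplied from a separate source.

The payload has two parts. A human U6 RNA polymerase III promoter drives an sgRNA made of the DRS-2 spacer fused to the S. pyogenes guide RNA scaffold; a second, partial scaffold fragment is annotated just downstream. The donor is a designer exon encoding monomeric EGFP in translational phase 2-2, meaning that its boundaries are set so the reading frame is preserved when it is spliced between endogenous exons of matching phase. The surrounding intronic and splice sequences expected for such a module are not annotated. According to the record, the donor can be excised from the plasmid by SpCas9 guided by either DRS-1 or DRS-2 sgRNA, so the plasmid encodes a guide for its own release. A guide targeting the intron of the gene of interest is not part of this construct. The stated application is efficient, reversible fluorescent tagging of endogenous proteins.
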