Addgene plasmid #172850: pX330 _CRISPIE donor B9
Purpose: DRS-2 sgRNA expression under a U6 promotor and CRISPIE donor B9 (Zhong et al, eLife 2021), mEGFP translational phase (2-2), excised by DRS-1 or DRS-2 sgRNA (with SpCas9).
Depositing lab: Haining Zhong. Depositing organization: Oregon Health & Science University. Publication: High-fidelity, efficient, and reversible labeling of endogenous proteins using CRISPR-based designer exon insertion. Zhong H, Ceballos CC, Massengill CI, Muniak MA, Ma L, Qin M, Petrie SK, Mao T. Elife. 2021 Jun 8;10. pii: 64911. doi: 10.7554/eLife.64911. PubMed 34100715.
Backbone
  Vector backbone: pX330
  Backbone size w/o insert (bp): 8484
  Total vector size (bp): 4187
  Vector type: Mammalian Expression, CRISPR
Growth in bacteria
  Bacterial resistance: Ampicillin, 100 μg/mL
  Growth temperature: 37°C
  Growth strain: DH5alpha
  Copy number: High Copy
Gene/Insert
  Gene/Insert name: DRS-2 sgRNA and CRISPIE designer exon (phase 2-2) encoding mEGFP
Terms and licenses: Academic/Nonprofit Terms; Industry Terms: Not Available to Industry
How to cite: pX330 _CRISPIE donor B9 was a gift from Haining Zhong (Addgene plasmid # 172850 ; http://n2t.net/addgene:172850 ; RRID:Addgene_172850)
